Addgene plasmid #210167: pRH3139
Purpose: Protein quality control substrate and associated control YIp ADE2-LEU2 pTDH3::aro7-R33G-GFP::tADH1
Depositing lab: Randy Hampton. Depositing organization: University of California, San Diego (UCSD). Publication: Exploring the "misfolding problem" by systematic discovery and analysis of functional-but-degraded proteins. Flagg MP, Lam B, Lam DK, Le TM, Kao A, Slaiwa YI, Hampton RY. Mol Biol Cell. 2023 Dec 1;34(13):ar125. doi: 10.1091/mbc.E23-06-0248. Epub 2023 Sep 20. PubMed 37729018.
Backbone
  Vector backbone: pRH3022
  Vector type: Yeast Expression
Growth in bacteria
  Bacterial resistance: Ampicillin, 100 μg/mL
  Growth temperature: 37°C
  Growth strain: DH5alpha
  Copy number: High Copy
Gene/Insert
  Gene/Insert name: YIp ADE2-LEU2 pTDH3::aro7-R33G-GFP::tADH1
  Species: S. cerevisiae (budding yeast)
  Mutation: R33G
  Entrez Gene: ARO7 (a.k.a. YPR060C, HGS1, OSM2, TYR7)
  Cloning method: Gibson Cloning
Terms and licenses: Academic/Nonprofit Terms; Industry Terms: Not Available to Industry
How to cite: pRH3139 was a gift from Randy Hampton (Addgene plasmid # 210167 ; http://n2t.net/addgene:210167 ; RRID:Addgene_210167)
