[The description below was written by a language model from this plasmid's Addgene catalogue record and pLannotate feature annotations shown in this document.]
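Description:
pRH3139 is a yeast integrating plasmid (YIp) of about 9.9 kb, built on the pRH3022 backbone, for expressing a GFP-tagged mutant of the Saccharomyces cerevisiae chorismate mutase Aro7. In E. coli it is maintained through a high-copy ColE1/pUC-type origin and selected with ampicillin via the β-lactamase gene. The annotation shows no yeast replication origin or centromere, consistent with the YIp designation: stable maintenance in yeast requires integration into the genome. Two yeast markers, ADE2 and LEU2, each with its native promoter, are present. They can serve for selection and as homology for targeting, although the record does not state which locus is used for integration. Remnants of a pBluescript-type scaffold are also annotated, including an f1 origin, lacZα and lac promoter/operator elements, flanking T3 and T7 promoters, MCS fragments, and pBR322-derived bom and rop fragments. These play no evident role in the construct's purpose.

The payload is a single expression cassette in which the strong constitutive TDH3 (GAP) promoter drives the ARO7 coding sequence carrying the R33G substitution. It is followed after a short gap by GFP, as the fusion named in the catalogue entry, and terminated by the ADH1 terminator. The insert was assembled by Gibson cloning. The plasmid is catalogued as part of a set of protein quality control substrates and associated controls, from a study of proteins that remain functional yet are degraded. The GFP fusion allows levels of the Aro7 variant to be followed by fluorescence, for example when comparing its stability with that of a wild-type counterpart or across yeast strains defective in degradation pathways. The record does not state explicitly whether this particular plasmid is the substrate or the control.
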