Features (pLannotate 1.2.2; 25 found; start..end, strand, type, name):
     26..669     +  promoter       GAP promoter: S. cerevisiae TDH3; promoter for glyceraldehyde-3-phosphate dehydrogenase
    675..719     +  misc_feature   MCS (fragment): pBluescript multiple cloning site
    724..1491    +  CDS            ARO7: CHMU_YEAST - Also known as OSM2. Experimental evidence at protein level: Swiss-Prot protein existence level 1. Catalyzes the Claisen rearrangement of chorismate to prephenate (PubMed:2646272, PubMed:2187528, PubMed:10894726, PubMed:31498992, PubMed:9642265, PubMed:10428795). Acts at the first branch point in the aromatic amino acid pathway where it steers biosynthesis towards phenylalanine and tyrosine, and away from tryptophan (Probable). From Saccharomyces cerevisiae (strain ATCC 204508 / S288c) (Baker's yeast).
   1519..2232    +  CDS            GFP: Aequoria victoria green fluorescent protein
   2253..2440    +  terminator     ADH1 terminator: S. cerevisiae ADH1; transcription terminator for the S. cerevisiae alcohol dehydrogenase 1 (ADH1) gene
   2445..2463    -  promoter       T7 promoter: promoter for bacteriophage T7 RNA polymerase
   2471..2626    +  CDS            lacZα (fragment): LacZα fragment of β-galactosidase; lacZ fragment
   2630..3058    +  rep_origin     f1 ori (sequence partly withheld): f1 bacteriophage origin of replication; arrow indicates direction of (+) strand synthesis
   3086..3137    -  misc_feature   bom (fragment): basis of mobility region from pBR322
   3293..5005    -  CDS            ADE2: PUR6_YEAST - Experimental evidence at protein level: Swiss-Prot protein existence level 1. From Saccharomyces cerevisiae (strain ATCC 204508 / S288c) (Baker's yeast).
   5006..5381    -  promoter       ADE2 promoter: S. cerevisiae ADE2
   5392..5505    +  rep_origin     f1 ori (fragment): f1 bacteriophage origin of replication; arrow indicates direction of (+) strand synthesis
   5506..5605    -  misc_feature   bom (fragment): basis of mobility region from pBR322
   5707..5742    -  CDS            rop (fragment): Rop protein, which maintains plasmids at low copy number; rop
   6055..7149    -  CDS            LEU2: 3-isopropylmalate dehydrogenase, required for leucine biosynthesis; S. cerevisiae LEU2; yeast auxotrophic marker
   7150..7557    -  promoter       LEU2 promoter: S. cerevisiae LEU2
   7725..7829    +  promoter       AmpR promoter: bla
   7830..8690    +  CDS            AmpR: β-lactamase; bla; confers resistance to ampicillin, carbenicillin, and related antibiotics
   8861..9449    +  rep_origin     ori: high-copy-number ColE1/pMB1/pBR322/pUC origin of replication
   9632..9724    +  CDS            lacI (fragment): lac repressor; lacI; The lac repressor binds to the lac operator to inhibit transcription in E. coli. This inhibition can be relieved by adding lactose or isopropyl-β-D-thiogalactopyranoside (IPTG).
   9737..9758    +  protein_bind   CAP binding site: CAP binding activates transcription in the presence of cAMP. E. coli catabolite activator protein
   9773..9803    +  promoter       lac promoter: promoter for the E. coli lac operon
   9811..9827    +  protein_bind   lac operator: The lac repressor binds to the lac operator to inhibit transcription in E. coli. This inhibition can be relieved by adding lactose or isopropyl-β-D-thiogalactopyranoside (IPTG). lac repressor encoded by lacI
   9872..9890    +  promoter       T3 promoter: promoter for bacteriophage T3 RNA polymerase
   9903..7       +  misc_feature   MCS (fragment) (across the origin): pBluescript multiple cloning site
>Addgene plasmid #210167 | pRH3139 | addgene full sequence | sequence record 416313 | Addgene NGS Result
GGCCGCTGCTTGGCGGTCGAGTTTATCATTATCAATACTGCCATTTCAAAGAATACGTAAATAATTAATA
GTAGTGATTTTCCTAACTTTATTTAGTCAAAAAATTAGCCTTTTAATTCTGCTGTAACCCGTACATGCCC
AAAATAGGGGGCGGGTTACACAGAATATATAACATCGTAGGTGTCTGGGTGAACAGTTTATTCCTGGCAT
CCACTAAATATAATGGAGCCCGCTTTTTAAGCTGGCATCCAGAAAAAAAAAGAATCCCAGCACCAAAATA
TTGTTTTCTTCACCAACCATCAGTTCATAGGTCCATTCTCTTAGCGCAACTACAGAGAACAGGGGCACAA
ACAGGCAAAAAACGGGCACAACCTCAATGGAGTGATGCAACCTGCCTGGAGTAAATGATGACACAAGGCA
ATTGACCCACGCATGTATCTATCTCATTTTCTTACACCTTCTATTACCTTCTGCTCTCTCTGATTTGGAA
AAAGCTGAAAAAAAAGGTTGAAACCAGTTCCCTGAAATTATTCCCCTACTTGACTAATAAGTATATAAAG
ACGGTAGGTATTGATTGTAATTCTGTAAATCTATTTCTTAAACTTCTTAAATTCTACTTTTATAGTTAGT
CTTTTTTTTAGTTTTAAAACACCAAGAACTTAGTTTCGACGGATCTGCAGGAATTCGATATCAAGCTTAT
CGATACCGTCGACCTCGAGAGATATGGATTTCACAAAACCAGAAACTGTTTTAAATCTACAAAATATTAG
AGATGAATTAGTTAGAATGGAGGATTCGATCATCTTCAAATTTATTGAGGGGTCGCATTTCGCCACATGT
CCTTCAGTTTATGAGGCAAACCATCCAGGTTTAGAAATTCCGAATTTTAAAGGATCTTTCTTGGATTGGG
CTCTTTCAAATCTTGAAATTGCGCATTCTCGCATCAGAAGATTCGAATCACCTGATGAAACTCCCTTCTT
TCCTGACAAGATTCAGAAATCATTCTTACCGAGCATTAACTACCCACAAATTTTGGCGCCTTATGCCCCA
GAAGTTAATTACAATGATAAAATAAAAAAAGTTTATATTGAAAAGATTATACCATTAATTTCGAAAAGAG
ATGGTGATGATAAGAATAACTTCGGTTCTGTTGCCACTAGAGATATAGAATGTTTGCAAAGCTTAAGTAG
GAGAATCCACTTTGGCAAGTTTGTTGCTGAAGCCAAGTTCCAATCGGATATCCCGCTATACACAAAGCTG
ATCAAAAGTAAAGATGTCGAGGGGATAATGAAGAATATCACCAATTCTGCCGTTGAAGAAAAGATTCTAG
AAAGATTAACTAAGAAGGCTGAAGTCTATGGTGTGGACCCTACCAACGAGTCAGGTGAAAGAAGGATTAC
TCCAGAATATTTGGTAAAAATTTATAAGGAAATTGTTATACCTATCACTAAGGAAGTTGAGGTGGAATAC
TTGCTAAGAAGGTTGGAAGAGGGTCGACGGATCCCCGGGTTAATTAACAGTAAAGGAGAAGAACTTTTCA
CTGGAGTTGTCCCAATTCTTGTTGAATTAGATGGTGATGTTAATGGGCACAAATTTTCTGTCAGTGGAGA
GGGTGAAGGTGATGCAACATACGGAAAACTTACCCTTAAATTTATTTGCACTACTGGAAAACTACCTGTT
CCATGGCCAACACTTGTCACTACTTTCACTTATGGTGTTCAATGCTTTTCAAGATACCCAGATCATATGA
AACGGCATGACTTTTTCAAGAGTGCCATGCCCGAAGGTTATGTACAGGAAAGAACTATATTTTTCAAAGA
TGACGGGAACTACAAGACACGTGCTGAAGTCAAGTTTGAAGGTGATACCCTTGTTAATAGAATCGAGTTA
AAAGGTATTGATTTTAAAGAAGATGGAAACATTCTTGGACACAAATTGGAATACAACTATAACTCACACA
ATGTATACATCATGGCAGACAAACAAAAGAATGGAATCAAAGTTAACTTCAAAATTAGACACAACATTGA
AGATGGAAGCGTTCAACTAGCAGACCATTATCAACAAAATACTCCAATTGGCGATGGCCCTGTCCTTTTA
CCAGACAACCATTACCTGTCCACACAATCTGCCCTTTCGAAAGATCCCAACGAAAAGAGAGACCACATGG
TCCTTCTTGAGTTTGTAACAGCTGCTGGGATTACACATGGCATGGATGAACTATACAAATAGGGCGCGCC
ACTTCTAAATAAGCGAATTTCTTATGATTTATGATTTTTATTATTAAATAAGTTATAAAAAAAATAAGTG
TATACAAATTTTAAAGTGACTCTTAGGTTTTAAAACGAAAATTCTTATTCTTGAGTAACTCTTTCCTGTA
GGTCAGGTTGCTTTCTCAGGTATAGTATGAGGTCGCTCTTATTGACCACACCTCTACCGGCAGCCCTATA
GTGAGTCGTATTACGCGCGCTCACTGGCCGTCGTTTTACAACGTCGTGACTGGGAAAACCCTGGCGTTAC
CCAACTTAATCGCCTTGCAGCACATCCCCCTTTCGCCAGCTGGCGTAATAGCGAAGAGGCCCGCACCGAT
CGCCCTTCCCAACAGTTGCGCAGCCTGAATGGCGAATGG
[124 nt withheld, positions 2630-2753]
C
[91 nt withheld, positions 2755-2845]
A
[49 nt withheld, positions 2847-2895]
CCTTTGACGTTGGAGTCCACGTTCTTT
[37 nt withheld, positions 2923-2959]
ACCCTATCTCGGTCTATTCTTTTGATTTATAAGGGATTTTGCCGATTTCGGCCTATTGGTTAAAAAATGA
GCTGATTTAACAAAAATTTAACGCGAATTTTAACAAAATATTAACGCTTACAATTTCCTGATGCGGTATT
TTCTCCTTACGCATCTGTGCGGTATTTCACACCGCATAGATCTTATGTATGAAATTCTTAAAAAAGGACA
CCTGTAAGCGTTGATTTCTATGTATGAAGTCCACATTTGATGTAATCATAACAAAGCCTAAAAAATAGGT
ATATCATTTTATAATTATTTGCTGTACAAGTATATCAATAAACTTATATATTACTTGTTTTCTAGATAAG
CTTCGTAACCGACAGTTTCTAACTTTTGTGCTTTGACAAGAACTTCTTCTTCTTGCTTTAATAAAAACTG
TTCCATTTTCGTTGTATAACTTGAATCATAAGCGCCAAGCAGTCTGACAGCCAACAGCGCAGCGTTCGTA
CTATTATTAATAGCGACGGTAGCTACTGGAACACCTCTAGGCATTTGCACAATTGAATGTAAAGAATCTA
CTCCATCTAGACAAGAACCTTTTACGGGCACACCGATGACAGGAAGTGGTGTCATTGCAGCCACCATACC
TGGCAAGTGAGCAGCCCCACCAGCTCCAGCGATAATTGTTTTAATTCCACGCTTGCTTGCGGAAATAGCA
TATGCTGACATCCTATGTGGAGTTCTATGAGCAGAGACTATTGTCACTTCAAATGGAACGCCAAAATCTT
TTAAAACCGCACATGCGGCAGACATTACCGGCAAGTCAGAGTCTGATCCCATGATGATTCCAACCAATGG
TTTGACCATTGCTTCCAAGTCCAACTTTTGAGCGACAGAGATTTTGATTGGAATATCAGTTCTACCTGTA
ATGTAGTTCAGCCTTTGTTCACATTCCGCCATACTGGAGGCAATAATATTTATGTGACCTACTTTTCTGT
TAGGTCTAGACTCTTTTCCATATAAGTACACTGAGGAACCTGGAGTCGCCAATGCTCTTTCGCAAGTTTC
TAGCTCTTTATCTTTTGTATGTTTGTCTCCAAGAACATTTAGCATAATGGCGTTCGTTGTAATGGTGGAG
AAAGATGTGAAATTCTTTGGCATTGGCAAATCCAATATTGATCTCAAATGAGCTTCAAATTGAGAAGTGA
CGCAAGCATCAATGGTATAATGTCCAGAGTTGTGAGGCCTTGGGGCAATTTCGTTAATAAGCAATTCCCC
TGTTTCTAAATAGAACATTTCCACACCAAATATACCACAACCGGGAAAAGATTTGATTGCATTTTCTGCC
AACAACTTCGCCTTAAGTTGAACGGAGTCCGGAACTCTAGCAGGCGCATAACATAAGTCACAAATATTGT
CCTTGTGGATAGTCTCTACAATTGGGTAAGAAAACACTAAACCGTTAACAGACCTCACAATCATGACTGC
TAATTCTTTAGTAAATGGTGCCCATTTTTCGGCGTACAAAGGACGATCCTTCAGTACTTCCAAAGCTTCC
GGAATCATTTCCTTATTCTTTACAACGAAGTTACCTCTTCCATCGTATGCCAAAGTCCTCGACTTCAAGA
CGAATGGAAAACCCAAATCTCTTCCAACATTCAATAGGGACGTCTCACTGGCTTGTTCCACAGGAACACT
TTGGGTAACTGCTATACCATTTTTGATTAAATGCTCTTTTTGAATATATTTGTCTTGTATCAATCTGATT
GTTTCTGGAGAAGGGTAAATTTTTAATTTGGGATGTTTTACTTGAAGATTCTTTAGTGTAGGAACATCAA
CATGCTCAATCTCAATCGTTAGCACATCACATTTTTCAGCTAGTTTTTCGATATCAAGAGGATTGGAAAA
GGAGCCATTAACGTGGTCATTGGAGTTGCTTATTTGTTTGGCAGGAGAATTTTCAGCATCTAGTATTACC
GTCTTAATGTTGAGCCTGTTTGCTGCCTCAACAATCATACGTCCCAATTGTCCCCCTCCTAATATACCAA
CTGTTCTAGAATCCATACTTGATTGTTTTGTCCGATTTTCTTGTTTTTCTTGATTGTTATAGTAGGATGT
ACTTAGAAGAGAGATCCAACGATTTTACGCACCAATTTATACATGAAATGCTCCATAATATTGTCCATTT
AGTTCTTAATAAAAGGTCAGCAAGAGTCAATCACTTAGTATTACCCGGTTCGTAGCCATGCAACAAGAGT
CATTTGTCAGCATAGCTGTAATAATCAATCATGACGTAAGAAATGTATCATAATTAAAAGTTGTTAAAGA
TGTCAGTGTTATGTTGGTGTTACAAAATTCTCGGCTTCTCACTAATATTTAATATCTCTTAAATTTTATC
TGTCTTTGATTCTTTTAAGAAAAGTTATGTATTATTCAAGAATTAATTCAGATCTATTCTTTTGATTTAT
AAGGGATTTTGCCGATTTCGGCCTATTGGTTAAAAAATGAGCTGATTTAACAAAAATTTAACGCGAATTT
TAACAAAATATTAACGCTTACAATTTCCTGATGCGGTATTTTCTCCTTACGCATCTGTGCGGTATTTCAC
ACCGCATATGGTGCACTCTCAGTACAATCTGCTCTGATGCCGCATAGTTAAGCCAGCCCCGACACCCGCC
AACACCCGCTGACGCGCCCTGACGGGCTTGTCTGCTCCCGGCATCCGCTTACAGACAAGCTGTGACCGTC
TCCGGGAGCTGCATGTGTCAGAGGTTTTCACCGTCATCACCGAAACGCGCGAGACGAAAGGGCCTCGTGA
TACGCCTATTTTTATAGGTTAATGTCATGATCTTTTTGTGTGGTGCCCTCCTCCTTGTCAATATTAATGT
TAAAGTGCAATTCTTTTTCCTTATCACGTTGAGCCATTAGTATCAATTTGCTTACCTGTATTCCTTTACA
TCCTCCTTTTTCTCCTTCTTGATAAATGTATGTAGATTGCGTATATAGTTTCGTCTACCCTATGAACATA
TTCCATTTTGTAATTTCGTGTCGTTTCTATTATGAATTTCATTTATAAAGTTTATGTACAAATATCATAA
AAAAAGAGAATCTTTTTAAGCAAGGATTTTCTTAACTTCTTCGGCGACAGCATCACCGACTTCGGTGGTA
CTGTTGGAACCACCTAAATCACCAGTTCTGATACCTGCATCCAAAACCTTTTTAACTGCATCTTCAATGG
CCTTACCTTCTTCAGGCAAGTTCAATGACAATTTCAACATCATTGCAGCAGACAAGATAGTGGCGATAGG
GTTGACCTTATTCTTTGGCAAATCTGGAGCAGAACCGTGGCATGGTTCGTACAAACCAAATGCGGTGTTC
TTGTCTGGCAAAGAGGCCAAGGACGCAGATGGCAACAAACCCAAGGAACCTGGGATAACGGAGGCTTCAT
CGGAGATGATATCACCAAACATGTTGCTGGTGATTATAATACCATTTAGGTGGGTTGGGTTCTTAACTAG
GATCATGGCGGCAGAATCAATCAATTGATGTTGAACCTTCAATGTAGGGAATTCGTTCTTGATGGTTTCC
TCCACAGTTTTTCTCCATAATCTTGAAGAGGCCAAAACATTAGCTTTATCCAAGGACCAAATAGGCAATG
GTGGCTCATGTTGTAGGGCCATGAAAGCGGCCATTCTTGTGATTCTTTGCACTTCTGGAACGGTGTATTG
TTCACTATCCCAAGCGACACCATCACCATCGTCTTCCTTTCTCTTACCAAAGTAAATACCTCCCACTAAT
TCTCTGACAACAACGAAGTCAGTACCTTTAGCAAATTGTGGCTTGATTGGAGATAAGTCTAAAAGAGAGT
CGGATGCAAAGTTACATGGTCTTAAGTTGGCGTACAATTGAAGTTCTTTACGGATTTTTAGTAAACCTTG
TTCAGGTCTAACACTACCGGTACCCCATTTAGGACCACCCACAGCACCTAACAAAACGGCATCAGCCTTC
TTGGAGGCTTCCAGCGCCTCATCTGGAAGTGGAACACCTGTAGCATCGATAGCAGCACCACCAATTAAAT
GATTTTCGAAATCGAACTTGACATTGGAACGAACATCAGAAATAGCTTTAAGAACCTTAATGGCTTCGGC
TGTGATTTCTTGACCAACGTGGTCACCTGGCAAAACGACGATCTTCTTAGGGGCAGACATTAGAATGGTA
TATCCTTGAAATATATATATATATATTGCTGAAATGTAAAAGGTAAGAAAAGTTAGAAAGTAAGACGATT
GCTAACCACCTATTGGAAAAAACAATAGGTCCTTAAATAATATTGTCAACTTCAAGTATTGTGATGCAAG
CATTTAGTCATGAACGCTTCTCTATTCTATATGAAAAGCCGGTTCCGGCGCTCTCACCTTTCCTTTTTCT
CCCAATTTTTCAGTTGAAAAAGGTATATGCGTCAGGCGACCTCTGAAATTAACAAAAAATTTCCAGTCAT
CGAATTTGATTCTGTGCGATAGCGCCCCTGTGTGTTCTCGTTATGTTGAGGAAAAAAATAATGGTTGCTA
AGAGATTCGAACTCTTGCATCTTACGATACCTGAGTATTCCCACAGTTAACTGCGGTCAAGATATTTCTT
GAATCAGGCGCCTTAGACCGCTCGGCCAAACAACCAATTACTTGTTGAGAAATAGAGTATAATTATCCTA
TAAATATAACGTTTTTGAACACACATGAACAAGGAAGTACAGGAGACGTCAGGTGGCACTTTTCGGGGAA
ATGTGCGCGGAACCCCTATTTGTTTATTTTTCTAAATACATTCAAATATGTATCCGCTCATGAGACAATA
ACCCTGATAAATGCTTCAATAATATTGAAAAAGGAAGAGTATGAGTATTCAACATTTCCGTGTCGCCCTT
ATTCCCTTTTTTGCGGCATTTTGCCTTCCTGTTTTTGCTCACCCAGAAACGCTGGTGAAAGTAAAAGATG
CTGAAGATCAGTTGGGTGCACGAGTGGGTTACATCGAACTGGATCTCAACAGCGGTAAGATCCTTGAGAG
TTTTCGCCCCGAAGAACGTTTTCCAATGATGAGCACTTTTAAAGTTCTGCTATGTGGCGCGGTATTATCC
CGTATTGACGCCGGGCAAGAGCAACTCGGTCGCCGCATACACTATTCTCAGAATGACTTGGTTGAGTACT
CACCAGTCACAGAAAAGCATCTTACGGATGGCATGACAGTAAGAGAATTATGCAGTGCTGCCATAACCAT
GAGTGATAACACTGCGGCCAACTTACTTCTGACAACGATCGGAGGACCGAAGGAGCTAACCGCTTTTTTG
CACAACATGGGGGATCATGTAACTCGCCTTGATCGTTGGGAACCGGAGCTGAATGAAGCCATACCAAACG
ACGAGCGTGACACCACGATGCCTGTAGCAATGGCAACAACGTTGCGCAAACTATTAACTGGCGAACTACT
TACTCTAGCTTCCCGGCAACAATTAATAGACTGGATGGAGGCGGATAAAGTTGCAGGACCACTTCTGCGC
TCGGCCCTTCCGGCTGGCTGGTTTATTGCTGATAAATCTGGAGCCGGTGAGCGTGGGTCTCGCGGTATCA
TTGCAGCACTGGGGCCAGATGGTAAGCCCTCCCGTATCGTAGTTATCTACACGACGGGGAGTCAGGCAAC
TATGGATGAACGAAATAGACAGATCGCTGAGATAGGTGCCTCACTGATTAAGCATTGGTAACTGTCAGAC
CAAGTTTACTCATATATACTTTAGATTGATTTAAAACTTCATTTTTAATTTAAAAGGATCTAGGTGAAGA
TCCTTTTTGATAATCTCATGACCAAAATCCCTTAACGTGAGTTTTCGTTCCACTGAGCGTCAGACCCCGT
AGAAAAGATCAAAGGATCTTCTTGAGATCCTTTTTTTCTGCGCGTAATCTGCTGCTTGCAAACAAAAAAA
CCACCGCTACCAGCGGTGGTTTGTTTGCCGGATCAAGAGCTACCAACTCTTTTTCCGAAGGTAACTGGCT
TCAGCAGAGCGCAGATACCAAATACTGTTCTTCTAGTGTAGCCGTAGTTAGGCCACCACTTCAAGAACTC
TGTAGCACCGCCTACATACCTCGCTCTGCTAATCCTGTTACCAGTGGCTGCTGCCAGTGGCGATAAGTCG
TGTCTTACCGGGTTGGACTCAAGACGATAGTTACCGGATAAGGCGCAGCGGTCGGGCTGAACGGGGGGTT
CGTGCACACAGCCCAGCTTGGAGCGAACGACCTACACCGAACTGAGATACCTACAGCGTGAGCTATGAGA
AAGCGCCACGCTTCCCGAAGGGAGAAAGGCGGACAGGTATCCGGTAAGCGGCAGGGTCGGAACAGGAGAG
CGCACGAGGGAGCTTCCAGGGGGAAACGCCTGGTATCTTTATAGTCCTGTCGGGTTTCGCCACCTCTGAC
TTGAGCGTCGATTTTTGTGATGCTCGTCAGGGGGGCGGAGCCTATGGAAAAACGCCAGCAACGCGGCCTT
TTTACGGTTCCTGGCCTTTTGCTGGCCTTTTGCTCACATGTTCTTTCCTGCGTTATCCCCTGATTCTGTG
GATAACCGTATTACCGCCTTTGAGTGAGCTGATACCGCTCGCCGCAGCCGAACGACCGAGCGCAGCGAGT
CAGTGAGCGAGGAAGCGGAAGAGCGCCCAATACGCAAACCGCCTCTCCCCGCGCGTTGGCCGATTCATTA
ATGCAGCTGGCACGACAGGTTTCCCGACTGGAAAGCGGGCAGTGAGCGCAACGCAATTAATGTGAGTTAG
CTCACTCATTAGGCACCCCAGGCTTTACACTTTATGCTTCCGGCTCGTATGTTGTGTGGAATTGTGAGCG
GATAACAATTTCACACAGGAAACAGCTATGACCATGATTACGCCAAGCGCGCAATTAACCCTCACTAAAG
GGAACAAAAGCTGGAGCTCCACCGCGGTGGC
